Addgene plasmid #242982: AiP15692 - pAAV-AiE3242m-minBG-SYFP2-WPRE3-BGHpA
Purpose: AiE3242m is an enhancer sequence designed to drive AAV-mediated transgene expression in specific populations of brain cells.
Depositing lab: Trygve Bakken & Tanya Daigle & Allen Institute for Brain Science & Boaz Levi & Bosiljka Tasic & Jonathan Ting. Depositing organization: Allen Institute.
Backbone
  Vector backbone: pAAV2
  Vector type: AAV
Growth in bacteria
  Bacterial resistance: Ampicillin, 100 μg/mL
  Growth temperature: 37°C
  Growth strain: NEB Stable
  Copy number: High Copy
Gene/Insert
  Gene/Insert name: SYFP2
  Species: Synthetic
  Cloning method: Restriction Enzyme; 5′ cloning site Unknown (unknown if destroyed)
Terms and licenses: Academic/Nonprofit Terms; Industry Terms: Not Available to Industry
How to cite: AiP15692 - pAAV-AiE3242m-minBG-SYFP2-WPRE3-BGHpA was a gift from Trygve Bakken & Tanya Daigle & Allen Institute for Brain Science & Boaz Levi & Bosiljka Tasic & Jonathan Ting (Addgene plasmid # 242982 ; http://n2t.net/addgene:242982 ; RRID:Addgene_242982)
