[The description below was written by a language model from this plasmid's Addgene catalogue record and pLannotate feature annotations shown in this document.]
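Description:
AiP15692 - pAAV-AiE3242m-minBG-SYFP2-WPRE3-BGHpA is a 4,760-nt AAV transfer plasmid on a pAAV2 backbone, designed to package an enhancer-driven fluorescent reporter into recombinant adeno-associated virus for delivery to brain tissue. It is propagated in bacteria as a high-copy plasmid through a ColE1/pUC-type origin and selected with ampicillin via the bla gene and its native promoter. An f1 phage origin is also present, along with small remnants of pBR322 bom and rop sequences. The recorded growth strain is a recombination-deficient type commonly chosen to keep the repeat-rich ITRs intact.

The expression cassette lies between AAV2 inverted terminal repeats, which supply the cis signals for genome replication and encapsidation. The right-hand ITR is annotated in full, whereas the left one is detected only as two short fragments in the sequencing result. According to the construct name, the AiE3242m enhancer sits upstream of a minimal beta-globin promoter (minBG). Neither element is annotated in the feature table, but the unannotated stretch between the left ITR and the coding sequence is where they would lie. In this arrangement the minimal promoter gives little expression by itself, so transcription depends on the enhancer's cell-type-restricted activity. The payload is SYFP2, a rapidly maturing monomeric yellow fluorescent protein derived from Aequorea victoria. It is followed by WPRE3, a shortened woodchuck hepatitis virus posttranscriptional element (annotated as two WPRE fragments) that boosts transcript expression, and a bovine growth hormone polyadenylation signal.

The stated purpose is to drive AAV-mediated transgene expression in specific brain cell populations, with SYFP2 fluorescence labelling the cells where the enhancer is active. The record does not say which populations AiE3242m targets.
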