Features (pLannotate 1.2.2; 14 found; start..end, strand, type, name):
     12..39      +  repeat_region  AAV2 ITR (fragment): inverted terminal repeat of adeno-associated virus serotype 2 inverted
     68..95      +  repeat_region  AAV2 ITR (fragment): inverted terminal repeat of adeno-associated virus serotype 2 inverted
    778..1494    +  CDS            SYFP2: SYFP2 is a basic (constitutively fluorescent) yellow fluorescent protein published in 2006, derived from Aequorea victoria. It is reported to be a very rapidly-maturing monomer with moderate acid sensitivity.
   1534..1691    +  misc_feature   WPRE (fragment): woodchuck hepatitis virus posttranscriptional regulatory element
   1697..1777    +  misc_feature   WPRE (fragment): woodchuck hepatitis virus posttranscriptional regulatory element
   1794..1905    +  polyA_signal   bGH poly(A) signal: bovine growth hormone polyadenylation signal
   2023..2163    +  repeat_region  AAV2 ITR: inverted terminal repeat of adeno-associated virus serotype 2 inverted
   2168..2219    -  misc_feature   bom (fragment): basis of mobility region from pBR322
   2238..2693    +  rep_origin     f1 ori (sequence partly withheld): f1 bacteriophage origin of replication; arrow indicates direction of (+) strand synthesis
   2694..2743    -  misc_feature   bom (fragment): basis of mobility region from pBR322
   2845..2880    -  CDS            rop (fragment): Rop protein, which maintains plasmids at low copy number; rop
   2975..3079    +  promoter       AmpR promoter: bla
   3080..3940    +  CDS            AmpR: β-lactamase; bla; confers resistance to ampicillin, carbenicillin, and related antibiotics
   4111..4699    +  rep_origin     ori: high-copy-number ColE1/pMB1/pBR322/pUC origin of replication
>Addgene plasmid #242982 | AiP15692 - pAAV-AiE3242m-minBG-SYFP2-WPRE3-BGHpA | addgene full sequence | sequence record 485870 | Addgene NGS Result
CCTGCAGGCAGCTGCGCGCTCGCTCGCTCACTGAGGCCGCCCGGGCGTCGGGCGACCTTTGGTCGCCCGG
CCTCAGTGAGCGAGCGAGCGCGCAGAGAGGGAGTGGCCAACTCCATCACTAGGGGTTCCTGCGGCCGCAC
GCGTCTCTATCTTTAAACCCTTCTATATGAACACATAGGCATTTGATCAACAAGGAGTCAGTACTGAGTA
CTGTGAGACTTGGGGGAAAGACAAATCTAAAATTTTATTCTGGGATACTTTCAGGGAATTTTGGAAACCA
TAAAGACTATAATCCTTGCCCTCTGCTTTAATTAGTTGTCATCTAGAAATTATATCTGAAGCCAACAGCT
GGGAGGCACATTTAGCAGTTTACTGAGGGACCCGTGGACCCACTGAACCACGTGCTTCAAAGGGACACTT
TGTACCTTCTCACTGAGATAAGGAATGGTTAGCGATTATTTATGCAACAGCTACCATGAAATTTGAGTTG
AATCTTGACCTCCTGTATATATTTCCATAATGAAATTGACATTAATCTGAATAATTTGTGGAGAGAAGCT
AAGAGGTTTTTTTATAGCAAGAGGTTTGTTGAAATGGCTAAGAACCACAGCCTTACAACTTGGAGACCCC
AAACGATCAGTGTGTACCTTTTCGAGACATCTGCTATAACCTATCTGGGAGCTCGGGCTGGGCATAAAAG
TCAGGGCAGAGCCATCTATTGCTTACATTTGCTTCTGGGATCCAGATCTTTCGAAGCTAGCGCTACCGGT
CGCCACCATGGTGAGCAAGGGCGAGGAGCTGTTCACCGGGGTGGTGCCCATCCTGGTCGAGCTGGACGGC
GACGTAAACGGCCACAAGTTCAGCGTGTCCGGCGAGGGCGAGGGCGATGCCACCTACGGCAAGCTGACCC
TGAAGCTGATCTGCACCACCGGCAAGCTGCCCGTGCCCTGGCCCACCCTCGTGACCACCCTGGGCTACGG
CGTGCAGTGCTTCGCCCGCTACCCCGACCACATGAAGCAGCACGACTTCTTCAAGTCCGCCATGCCCGAA
GGCTACGTCCAGGAGCGCACCATCTTCTTCAAGGACGACGGCAACTACAAGACCCGCGCCGAGGTGAAGT
TCGAGGGCGACACCCTGGTGAACCGCATCGAGCTGAAGGGCATCGACTTCAAGGAGGACGGCAACATCCT
GGGGCACAAGCTGGAGTACAACTACAACAGCCACAACGTCTATATCACCGCCGACAAGCAGAAGAACGGC
ATCAAGGCCAACTTCAAGATCCGCCACAACATCGAGGACGGCGGCGTGCAGCTCGCCGACCACTACCAGC
AGAACACCCCCATCGGCGACGGCCCCGTGCTGCTGCCCGACAACCACTACCTGAGCTACCAGTCCAAGCT
GAGCAAAGACCCCAACGAGAAGCGCGATCACATGGTCCTGCTGGAGTTCGTGACCGCCGCCGGGATCACT
CTCGGCATGGACGAGCTGTACAAGTAAGTCGACGGCGCGCCGCGGCCGCGAATTCGATATCATAATCAAC
CTCTGGATTACAAAATTTGTGAAAGATTGACTGGTATTCTTAACTATGTTGCTCCTTTTACGCTATGTGG
ATACGCTGCTTTAATGCCTTTGTATCATGCTATTGCTTCCCGTATGGCTTTCATTTTCTCCTCCTTGTAT
AAATCCTGGTTAGTTCTTGCCACGGCGGAACTCATCGCCGCCTGCCTTGCCCGCTGCTGGACAGGGGCTC
GGCTGTTGGGCACTGACAATTCCGTGGCTCGAGAGATCTTCGACTGTGCCTTCTAGTTGCCAGCCATCTG
TTGTTTGCCCCTCCCCCGTGCCTTCCTTGACCCTGGAAGGTGCCACTCCCACTGTCCTTTCCTAATAAAA
TGAGGAAATTGCATCGCATTGTCTGAGTAGGTGTCATTCTATTCTGGGGGGTGGGGTGGGGCAGGACAGC
AAGGGGGAGGATTGGGAAGACAATAGCAGGCATGAGATCTCACGTGCGGACCGAGCGGCCGCAGGAACCC
CTAGTGATGGAGTTGGCCACTCCCTCTCTGCGCGCTCGCTCGCTCACTGAGGCCGGGCGACCAAAGGTCG
CCCGACGCCCGGGCTTTGCCCGGGCGGCCTCAGTGAGCGAGCGAGCGCGCAGCTGCCTGCAGGGGCGCCT
GATGCGGTATTTTCTCCTTACGCATCTGTGCGGTATTTCACACCGCATA
[95 nt withheld, positions 2220-2314]
T
[46 nt withheld, positions 2316-2361]
C
[141 nt withheld, positions 2363-2503]
CCTTTGACGTTGGAGTCCACGTTCTTT
[37 nt withheld, positions 2531-2567]
ACTCTATCTCGGGCTATTCTTTTGATTTATAAGGGATTTTGCCGATTTCGGTCTATTGGTTAAAAAATGA
GCTGATTTAACAAAAATTTAACGCGAATTTTAACAAAATATTAACGTTTACAATTTTATGGTGCACTCTC
AGTACAATCTGCTCTGATGCCGCATAGTTAAGCCAGCCCCGACACCCGCCAACACCCGCTGACGCGCCCT
GACGGGCTTGTCTGCTCCCGGCATCCGCTTACAGACAAGCTGTGACCGTCTCCGGGAGCTGCATGTGTCA
GAGGTTTTCACCGTCATCACCGAAACGCGCGAGACGAAAGGGCCTCGTGATACGCCTATTTTTATAGGTT
AATGTCATGATAATAATGGTTTCTTAGACGTCAGGTGGCACTTTTCGGGGAAATGTGCGCGGAACCCCTA
TTTGTTTATTTTTCTAAATACATTCAAATATGTATCCGCTCATGAGACAATAACCCTGATAAATGCTTCA
ATAATATTGAAAAAGGAAGAGTATGAGTATTCAACATTTCCGTGTCGCCCTTATTCCCTTTTTTGCGGCA
TTTTGCCTTCCTGTTTTTGCTCACCCAGAAACGCTGGTGAAAGTAAAAGATGCTGAAGATCAGTTGGGTG
CACGAGTGGGTTACATCGAACTGGATCTCAACAGCGGTAAGATCCTTGAGAGTTTTCGCCCCGAAGAACG
TTTTCCAATGATGAGCACTTTTAAAGTTCTGCTATGTGGCGCGGTATTATCCCGTATTGACGCCGGGCAA
GAGCAACTCGGTCGCCGCATACACTATTCTCAGAATGACTTGGTTGAGTACTCACCAGTCACAGAAAAGC
ATCTTACGGATGGCATGACAGTAAGAGAATTATGCAGTGCTGCCATAACCATGAGTGATAACACTGCGGC
CAACTTACTTCTGACAACGATCGGAGGACCGAAGGAGCTAACCGCTTTTTTGCACAACATGGGGGATCAT
GTAACTCGCCTTGATCGTTGGGAACCGGAGCTGAATGAAGCCATACCAAACGACGAGCGTGACACCACGA
TGCCTGTAGCAATGGCAACAACGTTGCGCAAACTATTAACTGGCGAACTACTTACTCTAGCTTCCCGGCA
ACAATTAATAGACTGGATGGAGGCGGATAAAGTTGCAGGACCACTTCTGCGCTCGGCCCTTCCGGCTGGC
TGGTTTATTGCTGATAAATCTGGAGCCGGTGAGCGTGGGTCTCGCGGTATCATTGCAGCACTGGGGCCAG
ATGGTAAGCCCTCCCGTATCGTAGTTATCTACACGACGGGGAGTCAGGCAACTATGGATGAACGAAATAG
ACAGATCGCTGAGATAGGTGCCTCACTGATTAAGCATTGGTAACTGTCAGACCAAGTTTACTCATATATA
CTTTAGATTGATTTAAAACTTCATTTTTAATTTAAAAGGATCTAGGTGAAGATCCTTTTTGATAATCTCA
TGACCAAAATCCCTTAACGTGAGTTTTCGTTCCACTGAGCGTCAGACCCCGTAGAAAAGATCAAAGGATC
TTCTTGAGATCCTTTTTTTCTGCGCGTAATCTGCTGCTTGCAAACAAAAAAACCACCGCTACCAGCGGTG
GTTTGTTTGCCGGATCAAGAGCTACCAACTCTTTTTCCGAAGGTAACTGGCTTCAGCAGAGCGCAGATAC
CAAATACTGTTCTTCTAGTGTAGCCGTAGTTAGGCCACCACTTCAAGAACTCTGTAGCACCGCCTACATA
CCTCGCTCTGCTAATCCTGTTACCAGTGGCTGCTGCCAGTGGCGATAAGTCGTGTCTTACCGGGTTGGAC
TCAAGACGATAGTTACCGGATAAGGCGCAGCGGTCGGGCTGAACGGGGGGTTCGTGCACACAGCCCAGCT
TGGAGCGAACGACCTACACCGAACTGAGATACCTACAGCGTGAGCTATGAGAAAGCGCCACGCTTCCCGA
AGGGAGAAAGGCGGACAGGTATCCGGTAAGCGGCAGGGTCGGAACAGGAGAGCGCACGAGGGAGCTTCCA
GGGGGAAACGCCTGGTATCTTTATAGTCCTGTCGGGTTTCGCCACCTCTGACTTGAGCGTCGATTTTTGT
GATGCTCGTCAGGGGGGCGGAGCCTATGGAAAAACGCCAGCAACGCGGCCTTTTTACGGTTCCTGGCCTT
TTGCTGGCCTTTTGCTCACATGT
